Addgene plasmid #236956: E-cadherin1-NanoLuc Fusion Vector
Purpose: Express E-cadherin1-NanoLuc(R) Fusion Protein in Mammalian Cells under a CMV promoter
Depositing lab: Promega Corporation.
Backbone
  Vector backbone: pFC223C NanoLuc(R) CMV-Neo BiBRET-Balanced Vector
  Vector type: Mammalian Expression
  Selectable markers: Neomycin (select with G418)
Growth in bacteria
  Bacterial resistance: Chloramphenicol, 25 μg/mL
  Growth temperature: 37°C
  Growth strain: DH5alpha
  Copy number: High Copy
Gene/Insert
  Gene/Insert name: E-cadherin1
  Species: H. sapiens (human)
  Mutation: None
  Entrez Gene: CDH1 (a.k.a. Arc-1, BCDS1, CD324, CDHE, ECAD, LCAM, UVO)
  Promoter: CMV
  Tag / fusion protein: NanoLuc (R) (C terminal on backbone)
  Cloning method: Other
Terms and licenses: Academic/Nonprofit Terms; Industry Terms
How to cite: E-cadherin1-NanoLuc Fusion Vector was a gift from Promega Corporation (Addgene plasmid # 236956)
