[The description below was written by a language model from this plasmid's Addgene catalogue record and pLannotate feature annotations shown in this document.]
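Description:
E-cadherin1-NanoLuc Fusion Vector is a mammalian expression plasmid of about 8.2 kb, built on the pFC223C NanoLuc CMV-Neo BiBRET-Balanced backbone, that produces human E-cadherin (CDH1, recorded as unmutated) fused at its C terminus to NanoLuc luciferase. It is maintained in E. coli through a high-copy ColE1/pUC-type origin and selected with chloramphenicol. The cat gene sits downstream of a synthetic bacterial EM7 promoter. For mammalian cells, a neomycin phosphotransferase cassette driven by the EF-1α core promoter with part of its first intron, and terminated by a synthetic poly(A) signal, allows G418 selection of stable transfectants.

The CDH1 open reading frame is followed directly, on the same strand, by the human codon-optimized Nluc coding sequence and an SV40 polyadenylation signal. The small large T antigen fragment called next to that signal is probably just part of the SV40-derived terminator region. The catalogue lists CMV as the promoter. In the annotation, a minimal CMV promoter fragment and an SP6 phage promoter lie immediately upstream of CDH1, next to a CMV enhancer and a second CMV promoter fragment that are annotated in the opposite orientation, facing the EM7-cat unit. The record does not explain this arrangement. The SP6 site could support in vitro transcription of the fusion.

The two sequence records, one from the depositor and one from repository sequencing, differ by a single nucleotide in length and give essentially the same features. The depositor record has one extra call, a mouse Acsf2 fragment, which is likely a spurious match. NanoLuc fusions like this one usually serve as luminescent donors in bioluminescence resonance energy transfer (BRET) assays, as the backbone name suggests, or as a luminescent readout of protein level, but the record states only the expression purpose.
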