Features (pLannotate 1.2.2; 17 found; start..end, strand, type, name):
     17..98      -  polyA_signal   SV40 poly(A) signal: SV40 polyadenylation signal
    121..204     -  CDS            large T antigen (fragment): large T antigen from SV40 (simian virus 40)
    275..787     -  CDS            Nluc: NanoLuc® luciferase human codon-optimized
    809..3454    -  CDS            CDH1: CADH1_HUMAN - Also known as CDHE, UVO. Experimental evidence at protein level: Swiss-Prot protein existence level 1. (Microbial infection) Serves as a receptor for Listeria monocytogenes; internalin A (InlA) binds to this protein and promotes uptake of the bacteria. From Homo sapiens (Human).
   3493..3511    -  promoter       SP6 promoter: promoter for bacteriophage SP6 RNA polymerase
   3537..3559    -  promoter       minimal CMV promoter (fragment): human cytomegalovirus (CMV) immediate early promoter
   3569..3934    +  enhancer       CMV enhancer: human cytomegalovirus immediate early enhancer
   3936..4123    +  promoter       CMV promoter (fragment): human cytomegalovirus (CMV) immediate early promoter
   4142..4189    +  promoter       EM7 promoter: synthetic bacterial promoter&nbsp
   4221..4877    +  CDS            cat: CAT_ECOLX - Experimental evidence at protein level: Swiss-Prot protein existence level 1. This enzyme is an effector of chloramphenicol resistance in bacteria. From Escherichia coli. This protein is used as a marker in many commonly used cloning vectors, such as pACYC184.
   5052..5640    -  rep_origin     ori: high-copy-number ColE1/pMB1/pBR322/pUC origin of replication
   5766..5814    -  polyA_signal   poly(A) signal: synthetic polyadenylation signal
   5841..6632    -  CDS            neo: KKA2_KLEPN - Also known as kan, nptII. Experimental evidence at protein level: Swiss-Prot protein existence level 1. Resistance to kanamycin, neomycin, paromomycin, ribostamycin, butirosin and gentamicin B. From Klebsiella pneumoniae.
   6647..6940    +  CDS            Acsf2 (fragment): ACSF2_MOUSE - Experimental evidence at protein level: Swiss-Prot protein existence level 1. Acyl-CoA synthases catalyze the initial reaction in fatty acid metabolism, by forming a thioester with CoA. Has some preference toward medium-chain substrates. Plays a role in adipocyte differentiation. From Mus musculus (Mouse).
   7020..7223    -  intron         EF-1α intron A: truncated intron upstream of the start codon of human EF-1α
   7849..7958    -  intron         EF-1α intron A (fragment): intron upstream of the start codon of human EF-1α
   7959..8170    -  promoter       EF-1α core promoter: core promoter for human elongation factor EF-1α
>Addgene plasmid #236956 | E-cadherin1-NanoLuc Fusion Vector | depositor full sequence | sequence record 470509 | E-cadherin1-NanoLuc Fusion Vector sequence 8189 bps
AAGACGCGTGACGTCGGCAGTGAAAAAAATGCTTTATTTGTGAAATTTGTGATGCTATTGCTTTATTTGT
AACCATTATAAGCTGCAATAAACAAGTTAACAACAACAATTGCATTCATTTTATGTTTCAGGTTCAGGGG
GAGGTGTGGGAGGTTTTTTAAAGCAAGTAAAACCTCTACAAATGTGGTATGGCTGATTATGATCCGCGGC
CGCAATACGTCGACGTTATCAGCTGACTTCGTACGAGAGCCTAGGTGTTTCTAGAGTCGCGGCCTTACGC
CAGAATGCGTTCGCACAGCCGCCAGCCGGTCACTCCGTTGATGGTTACTCGGAACAGCAGGGAGCCGTCG
GGGTTGATCAGGCGCTCGTCGATAATTTTGTTGCCGTTCCACAGGGTCCCTGTTACAGTGATCTTTTTGC
CGTCGAACACGGCGATGCCTTCATACGGCCGTCCGAAATAGTCGATCATGTTCGGCGTAACCCCGTCGAT
TACCAGTGTGCCATAGTGCAGGATCACCTTAAAGTGATGATCATCCACAGGGTACACCACCTTAAAAATT
TTTTCGATCTGGCCCATTTGGTCGCCGCTCAGACCTTCATACGGGATGATGACATGGATGTCGATCTTCA
GCCCATTTTCACCGCTCAGGACAATCCTTTGGATCGGAGTTACGGACACCCCGAGATTCTGAAACAAACT
GGACACACCTCCCTGTTCAAGGACTTGGTCCAGGTTGTAGCCGGCTGTCTGTCGCCAGTCCCCAACGAAA
TCTTCGAGTGTGAAGACGCCGCTCGAGCCGAGAGTTTGGTCGTCCTCGCCGCCTCCGTACATGTCAGCCA
GCTTCTTGAAGCGATTGCCCCATTCGTTCAAGTAGTCATAGTCCTGGTCTTTGTCTGACTCTGAGGAGTT
CAGGGAGCTCAGACTAGCAGCTTCGGAACCGCTTCCTTCATAGTCAAACACGAGCAGAGAATCATAAGGC
GGGGCTGTGGGGTCAGTATCAGCCGCTTTCAGATTTTCATCAATAAAATTTCCAATTTCATCGGGATTGG
CAGGGCGGGGAAGATACCGGGGGACACTCATGAGGGTTGGTGCAACGTCGTTACGAGTCACTTCAGGCCG
AGCGTCCAGGCCCCTGTGCAGCTGGCTCAAGTCAAAGTCCTGGTCCTCTTCTCCGCCTCCTTCTTCATCA
TAGTAATAAACGTTGTCCCGGGTGTCATCCTCTGGGGGCAGTAAGGGCTCTTTGACCACCGCTCTCCTCC
GAAGAAACAGCAAGAGCAGCAGAATCAGAATTAGCAAAGCAAGAATTCCTCCAAGAATCCCCAGAATGGC
AGGAATTTGCAATCCTGCTTCGACAGGCTGTGCCTTCCTACAGACGCCAGCGGCCCCTTCACAGTCACAC
ACGCTGACCTCTAAGGTGGTCACTTGGTCTTTATTCTGGTTATCCATGAGCTTGAGATTGATTTTGTAGT
CACCCACCTCTAAGGCCATCTTTGGCTTCAAAATGATAGATTCTTGGGTTGGGTCGTTGTACTGAATGGT
CCAGTTGGCACTCGCCCCGTGTGTTAGTTCTGCTGTGAAGGGAGATGTATTGGGAGGAAGGTCTGCATCA
ATGATGTTTATGACCTGAGGCTTTGGATTCCTCTCACAGAAGAATATAGTTCGAGGTTCTGGTATGGGGG
CGTTGTCATTCACATCAGACAGGATCAGCAGAAGTGTCCCTGTTCCAGTAGCAACTGGAGAACCATTGTC
TGTAGCTATGATTAGGGCTGTGTACGTGCTGTTCTTCACGTGCTCAAAATCCTCCCTGTCCAGCTCAGCC
CGAGTGGAAATGGCACCAGTGTCCGGATTAATCTCCAGCCAGTTGGCAGTGTCTCTCCAAATCCGATATG
TTATTTTCTGTTCCATAAATGTGTCTGGCTCCTGGGCAGTGTAGGATGTGATTTCCTGGCCCACGCCAAA
GTCCTCGGACACTTCCACTCTCTTTTCAGGAGGCACAAAGATGGGGGCTTCATTCACATCCAGCACATCC
ACGGTGACGGTGGCTGTGGAGGTGGTGAGAGAGACCTCAAAAGGTACCACATTCGTCACTGCTACGTGTA
GAATGTACTGCTGCTTGGCCTCAAAATCCAAGCCCTTTGCTGTTTTCAAAATGCCATCGTTGTTCACTGG
ATTTGTGGTGACGACAAATTGTCCACCATCATCATTCAATATGGTGTATACAGCCTCCCACGCTGGGGTA
TTGGGGGCATCAGCATCAGTCACTTTCAGTGTGGTGATTACGACGTTAGCCTCGTTCTCAGGCACCTGAC
CCTTGTACGTGGTGGGATTGAAGATCGGAGGATTATCGTTGGTGTCAGTGACTGTGATCACAGCTGTTGC
TGTTGTGCTTAACCCCTCACCTTGAAGGTCAGCAGCTTGAACCACCAGGGTATACGTAGGGAAACTCTCT
CGGTCCAGCCCAGTGGTGACCACACTGATGACTCCTGTGTTCCTGTTAATGGTGAACATATTTTTGTCAG
GGAGCTCAGGATCTTGGCTGAGGATGGTGTAAGCGATGGCGGCATTGTAGGTGTTCACATCATCGTCCGC
GTCTGTGGCTGTGACCTCCATCACAGAGGTTCCTGGAAGAGCACCTTCCATGACAGACCCCTTAAAGACC
TCCTGGGTGAATTCGGGCTTGTTGTCATTCTGATCGGTTACCGTGATCAAAATCTCCATTGGATCCTCAA
CTGCATTCCCGTTGGATGACACAGCGTGAGAGAAGAGAGTGTATGTGGCAATGCGTTCTCTATCCAGAGG
CTCTGTCACCTTCAGCCATCCTGTTTCTCTTTCAATAATAAAGACACCAACAGGGGGTGTGTCAGCTCCT
TGGCCAGTGATGCTGTAGAAAACCTTGCCTTCTTTGTCTTTGTTGGATTTGATCTGAACCAGGTTTTTAG
GAAATGGGCCTTTTTCATTTTCTGGGCAGCTGATGGGAGGAATAACCCAGTCTCTCTTCTGTCTTCTGAG
GCCAGGAGAGGAGTTGGGAAATGTGAGCAATTCTGCTTGGATTCCAGAAACGGAGGCCTGATGGGGCGGG
GGGCGGTGGTGGTGCCCCACTGTATTCAGCGTGACTTTGGTGGAAAACTTTCTGTAGGTGGAGTCCCAGG
CGTAGACCAAGAAATGGATCTGTGGGTTATGAAACCGTAGAGGCCTTTTGACTGTAATCACACCATCTGT
GCCCACTTTGAATCGGGTGTCGAGGGAAAAATAGGCTGTCCTTTGTCGACCGGTGCAATCTTCAAAATTC
ACTCTGCCCAGGACGCGGCCTCTCTCCAGGTGGCGCCGGGGCACCGTGAACGTGTAGCTCTCGGCGTCAA
AGCCAGGGTGGCAGGGCTCCGGCTCCTGGCAGAGCCAAGAGGAGACCTGCAGCAGCAGCAGCAGCGCCGA
GAGGCTGCGGCTCCAAGGGCCCATGGCGATCGCTAGCTGCAAAAAGAACAAGTAGCTTGTATTCTATAGT
GTCACCTAAATGGGCGATCTGACGGTTCACTAAACCAGCTCTGCTTATATAGGCCTCCCTGGCGCGCCAC
TAGTTATTAATAGTAATCAATTACGGGGTCATTAGTTCATAGCCCATATATGGAGTTCCGCGTTACATAA
CTTACGGTAAATGGCCCGCCTGGCTGACCGCCCAACGACCCCCGCCCATTGACGTCAATAATGACGTATG
TTCCCATAGTAACGCCAATAGGGACTTTCCATTGACGTCAATGGGTGGAGTATTTACGGTAAACTGCCCA
CTTGGCAGTACATCAAGTGTATCATATGCCAAGTCCGCCCCCTATTGACGTCAATGACGGTAAATGGCCC
GCCTGGCATTATGCCCAGTACATGACCTTACGGGACTTTCCTACTTGGCAGTACATCTACGTATTAGTCA
TCGCTATTACCATGGTGATGCGGTTTTGGCAGTACACCAATGGGCGTGGATAGCGGTTTGACTCACGGGG
ATTTCCAAGTCTCCACCCCATTGACGTCAATGGGAGTTTGTTTTGGCACCAAAATCAACGGGACTTTCCA
AAATGTCGTAATAACCCCGCCCCGTTGACGCAAATGGGCGGTAGGCGTGTACGGTGGGAGGTCAAATCGA
ATTCTAATACTGTTGACAATTAATCATCGGCATAGTATATCGGCATAGTATAATACGACAAGGTGAGGAA
CTAAACCCAGGAGGCAGATCATGGAGAAAAAAATCACTGGATATACCACCGTTGATATATCCCAATGGCA
TCGTAAAGAACATTTTGAGGCATTTCAGTCAGTTGCTCAATGTACCTATAACCAGACCGTTCAGCTGGAT
ATTACGGCCTTTTTAAAGACCGTAAAGAAAAATAAGCACAAGTTTTATCCGGCCTTTATTCACATTCTTG
CCCGCCTGATGAATGCTCATCCGGAATTCCGTATGGCAATGAAAGACGGTGAGCTGGTGATATGGGATAG
TGTTCACCCTTGTTACACCGTTTTCCATGAGCAAACTGAAACGTTTTCATCGCTCTGGAGTGAATACCAC
GACGATTTCCGGCAGTTTCTACACATATATTCGCAAGATGTGGCGTGTTACGGTGAAAACCTGGCCTATT
TCCCTAAAGGGTTTATTGAGAATATGTTTTTCGTCTCAGCCAATCCCTGGGTGAGTTTCACCAGTTTTGA
TTTAAACGTGGCCAATATGGACAACTTCTTCGCCCCCGTTTTCACTATGGGCAAATATTATACGCAAGGC
GACAAGGTGCTGATGCCGCTGGCGATTCAGGTTCATCATGCCGTCTGTGATGGCTTCCATGTCGGCAGAA
TGCTTAATGAATTACAACAGTACTGCGATGAGTGGCAGGGCGGGGCGTAAGCGGGACTCTGGGGTTCGAA
ATGACCGACCAAGCGACGCCCAACCGGTATCAGCTCACTCAAAGGCGGTAATACGGTTATCCACAGAATC
AGGGGATAACGCAGGAAAGAACATGTGAGCAAAAGGCCAGCAAAAGGCCAGGAACCGTAAAAAGGCCGCG
TTGCTGGCGTTTTTCCATAGGCTCCGCCCCCCTGACGAGCATCACAAAAATCGACGCTCAAGTCAGAGGT
GGCGAAACCCGACAGGACTATAAAGATACCAGGCGTTTCCCCCTGGAAGCTCCCTCGTGCGCTCTCCTGT
TCCGACCCTGCCGCTTACCGGATACCTGTCCGCCTTTCTCCCTTCGGGAAGCGTGGCGCTTTCTCATAGC
TCACGCTGTAGGTATCTCAGTTCGGTGTAGGTCGTTCGCTCCAAGCTGGGCTGTGTGCACGAACCCCCCG
TTCAGCCCGACCGCTGCGCCTTATCCGGTAACTATCGTCTTGAGTCCAACCCGGTAAGACACGACTTATC
GCCACTGGCAGCAGCCACTGGTAACAGGATTAGCAGAGCGAGGTATGTAGGCGGTGCTACAGAGTTCTTG
AAGTGGTGGCCTAACTACGGCTACACTAGAAGGACAGTATTTGGTATCTGCGCTCTGCTGAAGCCAGTTA
CCTTCGGAAAAAGAGTTGGTAGCTCTTGATCCGGCAAACAAACCACCGCTGGTAGCGGTGGTTTTTTTGT
TTGCAAGCAGCAGATTACGCGCAGAAAAAAAGGATTTCAAGAAGATCCTTTGATCTTTTCTACGGGGTCT
GACGCTCAGTGGAACGAAAACTCACGTTAAGGGATTTTGGTCATGAGATTATCAAAAAGGATCTTCACCT
AGATCCTTTTATAGTCCGGAATCGTCACACAAAAAACCAACACACAGATGTAATGAAAATAAAGATATTT
TATTGCGGCCATCGTGATGGCTAGAGTTCAGAAGAACTCGTCAAGAAGGCGATAGAAGGCGATGCGCTGC
GAATCGGGAGCGGCGATACCGTAAAGCACGAGGAAGCGGTCAGCCCATTCGCCGCCAAGCTCTTCAGCAA
TATCACGGGTAGCCAACGCTATGTCCTGATAGCGGTCCGCCACACCCAGCCGGCCACAGTCGATGAATCC
AGAAAAGCGGCCATTTTCCACCATGATATTCGGCAAGCAGGCATCGCCGTGGGTCACGACGAGATCCTCG
CCGTCGGGCATGCGCGCCTTGAGCCTGGCGAACAGTTCGGCTGGCGCGAGCCCCTGATGCTCTTCGTCCA
GATCATCCTGATCGACAAGACCGGCTTCCATCCGAGTACGTGCTCGCTCGATGCGATGTTTCGCTTGGTG
GTCGAATGGGCAGGTAGCCGGATCAAGCGTATGCAGCCGCCGCATTGCATCAGCCATGATGGATACTTTC
TCGGCAGGAGCAAGGTGAGATGACAGGAGATCCTGCCCCGGCACTTCGCCCAATAGCAGCCAGTCCCTTC
CCGCTTCAGTGACAACGTCGAGCACAGCTGCGCAAGGAACGCCCGTCGTGGCCAGCCACGATAGCCGCGC
TGCCTCGTCCTGCAGTTCATTCAGGGCACCGGACAGGTCGGTCTTGACAAAAAGAACCGGGCGCCCCTGC
GCTGACAGCCGGAACACGGCGGCATCAGAGCAGCCGATTGTCTGTTGTGCCCAGTCATAGCCGAATAGCC
TCTCCACCCAAGCGGCCGGAGAACCTGCGTGCAATCCATCTTGTTCAATCATGGTGGCATCGATTCCCGG
TCAACATCCAGTACACCTCCGGCACCACCGGCTTCCCCAAGGGCGCCACGCTCTCCCACCACAACATCCT
CAACAACGGCTACTGGGTGGGCCGCACGGTCGGCTACACGGAGCAGGACCGGGTGTGTCTGCCGGTGCCC
TTCTACCACTGCTTCGGCATGGTCATGGGCAACTTGGGCGCCACCTCCCACGCCGCCTGCATCGTCATCC
CGGCCCCGTCCTTCGAGCCGGCGGCGACGCTGGAGGCGGTGCAGCGGGAGAGGTGCACGTCCCTGTACGG
CGTCCCCACGAAGCCGAATTCCACCACACTGGACTAGATGCATGCTCGACAGTGTGATGGATATCTGCAG
AATTCGGCTTTCACGACACCTGAAATGGAAGAAAAAAACTTTGAACCACTGTCTGAGGCTTGAGAATGAA
CCAAGATCCAAACTCAAAAAGGGCAAATTCCAAGGAGAATTACATCAAGTGCCAAGCTGGCCTAACTTCA
GTCTCCACCCACTCAGTGTGGGGAAACTCCATCGCATAAAACCCCTCCCCCCAACCTAAAGACGACGTAC
TCCAAAAGCTCGAGAACTAATCGAGGTGCCTGGACGGCGCCCGGTACTCCGTGGAGTCACATGAAGCGAC
GGCTGAGGACGGAAAGGCCCTTTTCCTTTGTGTGGGTGACTCACCCGCCCGCTCTCCCGAGCGCCGCGTC
CTCCATTTTGAGCTGCCTGCAGCAGGGCCGGGAAGCGGCCATCTTTCCGCTCACGCAACTGGTGCCGACC
GGGCCAGCCTTGCCGCCCAGGGCGGGGCGATACACGGCGGCGCGAGGCCAGGCACCAGAGCAGGCCGGCC
AGCTTGAGACTACCCCCGTCCGATTCTCGGTGGCCGCGCTCGCAGGCCCCGCCTCGCCGAACATGTGCGC
TGGGACGCACGGGCCCCGTCGCCGCCCGCGGCCCCAAAAACCGAAATACCAGTGTGCAGATCTTGGCCCG
CATTTACAAGACTATCTTGCCAGAAAAAAAGCGTCGCAGCAGGTCATCAAAAATTTTAAATGGCTAGAGA
CTTATCGAAAGCAGCGAGACAGGCGCGAAGGTGCCACCAGATTCGCACGCGGCGGCCCCAGCGCCCAGGC
CAGGCCTCAACTCAAGCACGAGGCGAAGGGGCTCCTTAAGCGCAAGGCCTCGAACTCTCCCACCCACTTC
CAACCCGAAGCTCGGGATCAAGAATCACGTACTGCAGCCAGGTGGAAGTAATTCAAGGCACGCAAGGGCC
ATAACCCGTAAAGAGGCCAGGCCCGCGGGAACCACACACGGCACTTACCTGTGTTCTGGCGGCAAACCCG
TTGCGAAAAAGAACGTTCACGGCGACTACTGCACTTATATACGGTTCTCCCCCACCCTCGGGAAAAAGGC
GGAGCCAGTACACGACATCACTTTCCCAGTTTACCCCGCGCCACCTTCTCTAGGCACCGGTTCAATTGCC
GACCCCTCCCCCCAACTTCTCGGGGACTGTGGGCGATGTGCGCTCTGCCCACTGACGGGCACCGGAGCC
