Features (pLannotate 1.2.2; 16 found; start..end, strand, type, name):
     17..98      -  polyA_signal   SV40 poly(A) signal: SV40 polyadenylation signal
    121..204     -  CDS            large T antigen (fragment): large T antigen from SV40 (simian virus 40)
    275..787     -  CDS            Nluc: NanoLuc® luciferase human codon-optimized
    809..3454    -  CDS            CDH1: CADH1_HUMAN - Also known as CDHE, UVO. Experimental evidence at protein level: Swiss-Prot protein existence level 1. (Microbial infection) Serves as a receptor for Listeria monocytogenes; internalin A (InlA) binds to this protein and promotes uptake of the bacteria. From Homo sapiens (Human).
   3493..3511    -  promoter       SP6 promoter: promoter for bacteriophage SP6 RNA polymerase
   3537..3559    -  promoter       minimal CMV promoter (fragment): human cytomegalovirus (CMV) immediate early promoter
   3569..3934    +  enhancer       CMV enhancer: human cytomegalovirus immediate early enhancer
   3936..4123    +  promoter       CMV promoter (fragment): human cytomegalovirus (CMV) immediate early promoter
   4142..4189    +  promoter       EM7 promoter: synthetic bacterial promoter&nbsp
   4221..4877    +  CDS            cat: CAT_ECOLX - Experimental evidence at protein level: Swiss-Prot protein existence level 1. This enzyme is an effector of chloramphenicol resistance in bacteria. From Escherichia coli. This protein is used as a marker in many commonly used cloning vectors, such as pACYC184.
   5052..5640    -  rep_origin     ori: high-copy-number ColE1/pMB1/pBR322/pUC origin of replication
   5766..5814    -  polyA_signal   poly(A) signal: synthetic polyadenylation signal
   5841..6632    -  CDS            neo: KKA2_KLEPN - Also known as kan, nptII. Experimental evidence at protein level: Swiss-Prot protein existence level 1. Resistance to kanamycin, neomycin, paromomycin, ribostamycin, butirosin and gentamicin B. From Klebsiella pneumoniae.
   7019..7222    -  intron         EF-1α intron A: truncated intron upstream of the start codon of human EF-1α
   7848..7957    -  intron         EF-1α intron A (fragment): intron upstream of the start codon of human EF-1α
   7958..8169    -  promoter       EF-1α core promoter: core promoter for human elongation factor EF-1α
>Addgene plasmid #236956 | E-cadherin1-NanoLuc Fusion Vector | addgene full sequence | sequence record 474690 | Addgene NGS Result
AAGACGCGTGACGTCGGCAGTGAAAAAAATGCTTTATTTGTGAAATTTGTGATGCTATTGCTTTATTTGT
AACCATTATAAGCTGCAATAAACAAGTTAACAACAACAATTGCATTCATTTTATGTTTCAGGTTCAGGGG
GAGGTGTGGGAGGTTTTTTAAAGCAAGTAAAACCTCTACAAATGTGGTATGGCTGATTATGATCCGCGGC
CGCAATACGTCGACGTTATCAGCTGACTTCGTACGAGAGCCTAGGTGTTTCTAGAGTCGCGGCCTTACGC
CAGAATGCGTTCGCACAGCCGCCAGCCGGTCACTCCGTTGATGGTTACTCGGAACAGCAGGGAGCCGTCG
GGGTTGATCAGGCGCTCGTCGATAATTTTGTTGCCGTTCCACAGGGTCCCTGTTACAGTGATCTTTTTGC
CGTCGAACACGGCGATGCCTTCATACGGCCGTCCGAAATAGTCGATCATGTTCGGCGTAACCCCGTCGAT
TACCAGTGTGCCATAGTGCAGGATCACCTTAAAGTGATGATCATCCACAGGGTACACCACCTTAAAAATT
TTTTCGATCTGGCCCATTTGGTCGCCGCTCAGACCTTCATACGGGATGATGACATGGATGTCGATCTTCA
GCCCATTTTCACCGCTCAGGACAATCCTTTGGATCGGAGTTACGGACACCCCGAGATTCTGAAACAAACT
GGACACACCTCCCTGTTCAAGGACTTGGTCCAGGTTGTAGCCGGCTGTCTGTCGCCAGTCCCCAACGAAA
TCTTCGAGTGTGAAGACGCCGCTCGAGCCGAGAGAAACGTCGTCCTCGCCGCCTCCGTACATGTCAGCCA
GCTTCTTGAAGCGATTGCCCCATTCGTTCAAGTAGTCATAGTCCTGGTCTTTGTCTGACTCTGAGGAGTT
CAGGGAGCTCAGACTAGCAGCTTCGGAACCGCTTCCTTCATAGTCAAACACGAGCAGAGAATCATAAGGC
GGGGCTGTGGGGTCAGTATCAGCCGCTTTCAGATTTTCATCAATAAAATTTCCAATTTCATCGGGATTGG
CAGGGCGGGGAAGATACCGGGGGACACTCATGAGGGTTGGTGCAACGTCGTTACGAGTCACTTCAGGCCG
AGCGTCCAGGCCCCTGTGCAGCTGGCTCAAGTCAAAGTCCTGGTCCTCTTCTCCGCCTCCTTCTTCATCA
TAGTAATAAACGTTGTCCCGGGTGTCATCCTCTGGGGGCAGTAAGGGCTCTTTGACCACCGCTCTCCTCC
GAAGAAACAGCAAGAGCAGCAGAATCAGAATTAGCAAAGCAAGAATTCCTCCAAGAATCCCCAGAATGGC
AGGAATTTGCAATCCTGCTTCGACAGGCTGTGCCTTCCTACAGACGCCAGCGGCCCCTTCACAGTCACAC
ACGCTGACCTCTAAGGTGGTCACTTGGTCTTTATTCTGGTTATCCATGAGCTTGAGATTGATTTTGTAGT
CACCCACCTCTAAGGCCATCTTTGGCTTCAAAATGATAGATTCTTGGGTTGGGTCGTTGTACTGAATGGT
CCAGTTGGCACTCGCCCCGTGTGTTAGTTCTGCTGTGAAGGGAGATGTATTGGGAGGAAGGTCTGCATCA
ATGATGTTTATGACCTGAGGCTTTGGATTCCTCTCACAGAAGAATATAGTTCGAGGTTCTGGTATGGGGG
CGTTGTCATTCACATCAGACAGGATCAGCAGAAGTGTCCCTGTTCCAGTAGCAACTGGAGAACCATTGTC
TGTAGCTATGATTAGGGCTGTGTACGTGCTGTTCTTCACGTGCTCAAAATCCTCCCTGTCCAGCTCAGCC
CGAGTGGAAATGGCACCAGTGTCCGGATTAATCTCCAGCCAGTTGGCAGTGTCTCTCCAAATCCGATATG
TTATTTTCTGTTCCATAAATGTGTCTGGCTCCTGGGCAGTGTAGGATGTGATTTCCTGGCCCACGCCAAA
GTCCTCGGACACTTCCACTCTCTTTTCAGGAGGCACAAAGATGGGGGCTTCATTCACATCCAGCACATCC
ACGGTGACGGTGGCTGTGGAGGTGGTGAGAGAGACCTCAAAAGGTACCACATTCGTCACTGCTACGTGTA
GAATGTACTGCTGCTTGGCCTCAAAATCCAAGCCCTTTGCTGTTTTCAAAATGCCATCGTTGTTCACTGG
ATTTGTGGTGACGACAAATTGTCCACCATCATCATTCAATATGGTGTATACAGCCTCCCACGCTGGGGTA
TTGGGGGCATCAGCATCAGTCACTTTCAGTGTGGTGATTACGACGTTAGCCTCGTTCTCAGGCACCTGAC
CCTTGTACGTGGTGGGATTGAAGATCGGAGGATTATCGTTGGTGTCAGTGACTGTGATCACAGCTGTTGC
TGTTGTGCTTAACCCCTCACCTTGAAGGTCAGCAGCTTGAACCACCAGGGTATACGTAGGGAAACTCTCT
CGGTCCAGCCCAGTGGTGACCACACTGATGACTCCTGTGTTCCTGTTAATGGTGAACATATTTTTGTCAG
GGAGCTCAGGATCTTGGCTGAGGATGGTGTAAGCGATGGCGGCATTGTAGGTGTTCACATCATCGTCCGC
GTCTGTGGCTGTGACCTCCATCACAGAGGTTCCTGGAAGAGCACCTTCCATGACAGACCCCTTAAAGACC
TCCTGGGTGAATTCGGGCTTGTTGTCATTCTGATCGGTTACCGTGATCAAAATCTCCATTGGATCCTCAA
CTGCATTCCCGTTGGATGACACAGCGTGAGAGAAGAGAGTGTATGTGGCAATGCGTTCTCTATCCAGAGG
CTCTGTCACCTTCAGCCATCCTGTTTCTCTTTCAATAATAAAGACACCAACAGGGGGTGTGTCAGCTCCT
TGGCCAGTGATGCTGTAGAAAACCTTGCCTTCTTTGTCTTTGTTGGATTTGATCTGAACCAGGTTTTTAG
GAAATGGGCCTTTTTCATTTTCTGGGCAGCTGATGGGAGGAATAACCCAGTCTCTCTTCTGTCTTCTGAG
GCCAGGAGAGGAGTTGGGAAATGTGAGCAATTCTGCTTGGATTCCAGAAACGGAGGCCTGATGGGGCGGG
GGGCGGTGGTGGTGCCCCACTGTATTCAGCGTGACTTTGGTGGAAAACTTTCTGTAGGTGGAGTCCCAGG
CGTAGACCAAGAAATGGATCTGTGGGTTATGAAACCGTAGAGGCCTTTTGACTGTAATCACACCATCTGT
GCCCACTTTGAATCGGGTGTCGAGGGAAAAATAGGCTGTCCTTTGTCGACCGGTGCAATCTTCAAAATTC
ACTCTGCCCAGGACGCGGCCTCTCTCCAGGTGGCGCCGGGGCACCGTGAACGTGTAGCTCTCGGCGTCAA
AGCCAGGGTGGCAGGGCTCCGGCTCCTGGCAGAGCCAAGAGGAGACCTGCAGCAGCAGCAGCAGCGCCGA
GAGGCTGCGGCTCCAAGGGCCCATGGCGATCGCTAGCTGCAAAAAGAACAAGTAGCTTGTATTCTATAGT
GTCACCTAAATGGGCGATCTGACGGTTCACTAAACCAGCTCTGCTTATATAGGCCTCCCTGGCGCGCCAC
TAGTTATTAATAGTAATCAATTACGGGGTCATTAGTTCATAGCCCATATATGGAGTTCCGCGTTACATAA
CTTACGGTAAATGGCCCGCCTGGCTGACCGCCCAACGACCCCCGCCCATTGACGTCAATAATGACGTATG
TTCCCATAGTAACGCCAATAGGGACTTTCCATTGACGTCAATGGGTGGAGTATTTACGGTAAACTGCCCA
CTTGGCAGTACATCAAGTGTATCATATGCCAAGTCCGCCCCCTATTGACGTCAATGACGGTAAATGGCCC
GCCTGGCATTATGCCCAGTACATGACCTTACGGGACTTTCCTACTTGGCAGTACATCTACGTATTAGTCA
TCGCTATTACCATGGTGATGCGGTTTTGGCAGTACACCAATGGGCGTGGATAGCGGTTTGACTCACGGGG
ATTTCCAAGTCTCCACCCCATTGACGTCAATGGGAGTTTGTTTTGGCACCAAAATCAACGGGACTTTCCA
AAATGTCGTAATAACCCCGCCCCGTTGACGCAAATGGGCGGTAGGCGTGTACGGTGGGAGGTCAAATCGA
ATTCTAATACTGTTGACAATTAATCATCGGCATAGTATATCGGCATAGTATAATACGACAAGGTGAGGAA
CTAAACCCAGGAGGCAGATCATGGAGAAAAAAATCACTGGATATACCACCGTTGATATATCCCAATGGCA
TCGTAAAGAACATTTTGAGGCATTTCAGTCAGTTGCTCAATGTACCTATAACCAGACCGTTCAGCTGGAT
ATTACGGCCTTTTTAAAGACCGTAAAGAAAAATAAGCACAAGTTTTATCCGGCCTTTATTCACATTCTTG
CCCGCCTGATGAATGCTCATCCGGAATTCCGTATGGCAATGAAAGACGGTGAGCTGGTGATATGGGATAG
TGTTCACCCTTGTTACACCGTTTTCCATGAGCAAACTGAAACGTTTTCATCGCTCTGGAGTGAATACCAC
GACGATTTCCGGCAGTTTCTACACATATATTCGCAAGATGTGGCGTGTTACGGTGAAAACCTGGCCTATT
TCCCTAAAGGGTTTATTGAGAATATGTTTTTCGTCTCAGCCAATCCCTGGGTGAGTTTCACCAGTTTTGA
TTTAAACGTGGCCAATATGGACAACTTCTTCGCCCCCGTTTTCACTATGGGCAAATATTATACGCAAGGC
GACAAGGTGCTGATGCCGCTGGCGATTCAGGTTCATCATGCCGTCTGTGATGGCTTCCATGTCGGCAGAA
TGCTTAATGAATTACAACAGTACTGCGATGAGTGGCAGGGCGGGGCGTAAGCGGGACTCTGGGGTTCGAA
ATGACCGACCAAGCGACGCCCAACCGGTATCAGCTCACTCAAAGGCGGTAATACGGTTATCCACAGAATC
AGGGGATAACGCAGGAAAGAACATGTGAGCAAAAGGCCAGCAAAAGGCCAGGAACCGTAAAAAGGCCGCG
TTGCTGGCGTTTTTCCATAGGCTCCGCCCCCCTGACGAGCATCACAAAAATCGACGCTCAAGTCAGAGGT
GGCGAAACCCGACAGGACTATAAAGATACCAGGCGTTTCCCCCTGGAAGCTCCCTCGTGCGCTCTCCTGT
TCCGACCCTGCCGCTTACCGGATACCTGTCCGCCTTTCTCCCTTCGGGAAGCGTGGCGCTTTCTCATAGC
TCACGCTGTAGGTATCTCAGTTCGGTGTAGGTCGTTCGCTCCAAGCTGGGCTGTGTGCACGAACCCCCCG
TTCAGCCCGACCGCTGCGCCTTATCCGGTAACTATCGTCTTGAGTCCAACCCGGTAAGACACGACTTATC
GCCACTGGCAGCAGCCACTGGTAACAGGATTAGCAGAGCGAGGTATGTAGGCGGTGCTACAGAGTTCTTG
AAGTGGTGGCCTAACTACGGCTACACTAGAAGGACAGTATTTGGTATCTGCGCTCTGCTGAAGCCAGTTA
CCTTCGGAAAAAGAGTTGGTAGCTCTTGATCCGGCAAACAAACCACCGCTGGTAGCGGTGGTTTTTTTGT
TTGCAAGCAGCAGATTACGCGCAGAAAAAAAGGATTTCAAGAAGATCCTTTGATCTTTTCTACGGGGTCT
GACGCTCAGTGGAACGAAAACTCACGTTAAGGGATTTTGGTCATGAGATTATCAAAAAGGATCTTCACCT
AGATCCTTTTATAGTCCGGAATCGTCACACAAAAAACCAACACACAGATGTAATGAAAATAAAGATATTT
TATTGCGGCCATCGTGATGGCTAGAGTTCAGAAGAACTCGTCAAGAAGGCGATAGAAGGCGATGCGCTGC
GAATCGGGAGCGGCGATACCGTAAAGCACGAGGAAGCGGTCAGCCCATTCGCCGCCAAGCTCTTCAGCAA
TATCACGGGTAGCCAACGCTATGTCCTGATAGCGGTCCGCCACACCCAGCCGGCCACAGTCGATGAATCC
AGAAAAGCGGCCATTTTCCACCATGATATTCGGCAAGCAGGCATCGCCGTGGGTCACGACGAGATCCTCG
CCGTCGGGCATGCGCGCCTTGAGCCTGGCGAACAGTTCGGCTGGCGCGAGCCCCTGATGCTCTTCGTCCA
GATCATCCTGATCGACAAGACCGGCTTCCATCCGAGTACGTGCTCGCTCGATGCGATGTTTCGCTTGGTG
GTCGAATGGGCAGGTAGCCGGATCAAGCGTATGCAGCCGCCGCATTGCATCAGCCATGATGGATACTTTC
TCGGCAGGAGCAAGGTGAGATGACAGGAGATCCTGCCCCGGCACTTCGCCCAATAGCAGCCAGTCCCTTC
CCGCTTCAGTGACAACGTCGAGCACAGCTGCGCAAGGAACGCCCGTCGTGGCCAGCCACGATAGCCGCGC
TGCCTCGTCCTGCAGTTCATTCAGGGCACCGGACAGGTCGGTCTTGACAAAAAGAACCGGGCGCCCCTGC
GCTGACAGCCGGAACACGGCGGCATCAGAGCAGCCGATTGTCTGTTGTGCCCAGTCATAGCCGAATAGCC
TCTCCACCCAAGCGGCCGGAGAACCTGCGTGCAATCCATCTTGTTCAATCATGGTGGCATCGATTCCCGG
TCAACATCCAGTACACCTCCGGCACACCGGCTTCCCCAAGGGCGCCACGCTCTCCCACCACAACATCCTC
AACAACGGCTACTGGGTGGGCCGCACGGTCGGCTACACGGAGCAGGACCGGGTGTGTCTGCCGGTGCCCT
TCTACCACTGCTTCGGCATGGTCATGGGCAACTTGGGCGCCACCTCCCACGCCGCCTGCATCGTCATCCC
GGCCCCGTCCTTCGAGCCGGCGGCGACGCTGGAGGCGGTGCAGCGGGAGAGGTGCACGTCCCTGTACGGC
GTCCCCACGAAGCCGAATTCCACCACACTGGACTAGATGCATGCTCGACAGTGTGATGGATATCTGCAGA
ATTCGGCTTTCACGACACCTGAAATGGAAGAAAAAAACTTTGAACCACTGTCTGAGGCTTGAGAATGAAC
CAAGATCCAAACTCAAAAAGGGCAAATTCCAAGGAGAATTACATCAAGTGCCAAGCTGGCCTAACTTCAG
TCTCCACCCACTCAGTGTGGGGAAACTCCATCGCATAAAACCCCTCCCCCCAACCTAAAGACGACGTACT
CCAAAAGCTCGAGAACTAATCGAGGTGCCTGGACGGCGCCCGGTACTCCGTGGAGTCACATGAAGCGACG
GCTGAGGACGGAAAGGCCCTTTTCCTTTGTGTGGGTGACTCACCCGCCCGCTCTCCCGAGCGCCGCGTCC
TCCATTTTGAGCTGCCTGCAGCAGGGCCGGGAAGCGGCCATCTTTCCGCTCACGCAACTGGTGCCGACCG
GGCCAGCCTTGCCGCCCAGGGCGGGGCGATACACGGCGGCGCGAGGCCAGGCACCAGAGCAGGCCGGCCA
GCTTGAGACTACCCCCGTCCGATTCTCGGTGGCCGCGCTCGCAGGCCCCGCCTCGCCGAACATGTGCGCT
GGGACGCACGGGCCCCGTCGCCGCCCGCGGCCCCAAAAACCGAAATACCAGTGTGCAGATCTTGGCCCGC
ATTTACAAGACTATCTTGCCAGAAAAAAAGCGTCGCAGCAGGTCATCAAAAATTTTAAATGGCTAGAGAC
TTATCGAAAGCAGCGAGACAGGCGCGAAGGTGCCACCAGATTCGCACGCGGCGGCCCCAGCGCCCAGGCC
AGGCCTCAACTCAAGCACGAGGCGAAGGGGCTCCTTAAGCGCAAGGCCTCGAACTCTCCCACCCACTTCC
AACCCGAAGCTCGGGATCAAGAATCACGTACTGCAGCCAGGTGGAAGTAATTCAAGGCACGCAAGGGCCA
TAACCCGTAAAGAGGCCAGGCCCGCGGGAACCACACACGGCACTTACCTGTGTTCTGGCGGCAAACCCGT
TGCGAAAAAGAACGTTCACGGCGACTACTGCACTTATATACGGTTCTCCCCCACCCTCGGGAAAAAGGCG
GAGCCAGTACACGACATCACTTTCCCAGTTTACCCCGCGCCACCTTCTCTAGGCACCGGTTCAATTGCCG
ACCCCTCCCCCCAACTTCTCGGGGACTGTGGGCGATGTGCGCTCTGCCCACTGACGGGCACCGGAGCC
